>Addgene plasmid #228360 | 783-Rx-hU6: RfxCas13d gRNA and array cloning backbone | addgene full sequence | sequence record 454335 | Addgene NGS Result
CTTGCCCATTTATCTAATTCCAATAATTCTTGTTCATTCTTTTCTTGCTGGTTTTGCGATTCTTCAATTA
AGGAGTGTATTAAGCTTGTGTAATTGTTAATTTCTCTGTCCCACTCCATCCAGGTCGTGTGATTCCAAAT
CTGTTCCAGAGATTTATTACTCCAACTAGCATTCCAAGGCACAGCAGTGGTGCAAATGAGTTTTCCAGAG
CAACCCCAAATCCCCAGGAGCTGTTGATCCTTTAGGTATCTTTCCACAGCCAGGATTCTTGCCTGGAGCT
GCTTGATGCCCCAGACTGTGAGTTGCAACAGATGCTGTTGCGCCTCAATAGCCCTCAGCAAATTGTTCTG
CTGCTGCACTATACCAGACAATAATTGTCTGGCCTGTACCGTCAGCGTCATTGACGCTGCGCCCATAGTG
CTTCCTGCTGCTCCCAAGAACCCAAGGAACAAAGCTCCTATTCCCACTGCTCTTTTTTCTCTCTGCACCA
CTCTTCTCTTTGCCTTGGTGGGTGCTACTCCTAATGGTTCAATTTTTACTACTTTATATTTATATAATTC
ACTTCTCCAATTGTCCCTCATATCTCCTCCTCCAGGTCTGAAGATCAGCGGCCGGCCGCTTGCTGTGCGG
TGGTCTTACTTTTGTTTTGCTCTTCCTCTATCTTGTCTAAAGCTTCCTTGGTGTCTTTTATCTCTATCCT
TTGATGCACACAATAGAGGGTTGCTACTGTATTATATAATGATCTAAGTTCTTCTGATCCTGTCTGAAGG
GATGGTTGTAGCTGTCCCAGTATTTGTCTACAGCCTTCTGATGTTTCTAACAGGCCAGGATTAACTGCGA
ATCGTTCTAGCTCCCTGCTTGCCCATACTATATGTTTTAATTTATATTTTTTCTTTCCCCCTGGCCTTAA
CCGAATTTTTTCCCATCGCGATCTAATTCTCCCCCGCTTAATACTGACGCTCTCGCACCCATCTCTCTCC
TTCTAGCCTCCGCTAGTCAAAATTTTTGGCGTACTCACCAGTCGCCGCCCCTCGCCTCTTGCCGTGCGCG
CTTCAGCAAGCCGAGTCCTGCGTCGAGAGAGCTCCTCTGGTTTCCCTTTCGCTTTCAAGTCCCTGTTCGG
GCGCCACTGCTAGAGATTTTCCACACTGACTAAAAGGGTCTGAGGGATCTCTAGTTACCAGAGTCACACA
ACAGACGGGCACACACTACTTGAAGCACTCAAGGCAAGCTTTATTGAGGCTTAAGCAGTGGGTTCCCTAG
TTAGCCAGAGAGCTCCCAGGCTCAGATCTGGTCTAACCAGAGAGACCCAGTACAGGCAAAACGCGCTGCT
TATATAGACCTCCCACCGTACACGCCTACCGCCCATTTGCGTCAATGGGGCGGAGTTGTTACGACATTTT
GGAAAGTCCCGTTGATTTTGGTGCCAAAACAAACTCCCATTGACGTCAATGGGGTGGAGACTTGGAAATC
CCCGTGAGTCAAACCGCTATCCACGCCCATTGATGTACTGCCAAAACCGCATCACCATGGTAATAGCGAT
GACTAATACGTAGATGTACTGCCAAGTAGGAAAGTCCCATAAGGTCATGTACTGGGCATAATGCCAGGCG
GGCCATTTACCGTCATTGACGTCAATAGGGGGCGTACTTGGCATATGATACACTTGATGTACTGCCAAGT
GGGCAGTTTACCGTAAATACTCCACCCATTGACGTCAATGGAAAGTCCCTATTGGCGTTACTATGGGAAC
ATACGTCATTATTGACGTCAATGGGCGGGGGTCGTTGGGCGGTCAGCCAGGCGGGCCATTTACCGTAAGT
TATGTAACGCGGAACTCCATATATGGGCTATGAACTAATGACCCCGTAATTGATTACTATTAATAACTAG
TCAATAATCAATGTCAACGCGTATATCTGGCCCGTACATCGCGAAGCAGCGCAAAACGCCTAACCCTAAG
CAGATTCTTCATGCAATTGTCGGTCAAGCCTTGCCTTGTTGTAGCTTAAATTTTGCTCGCGCACTACTCA
GCGACCTCCAACACACAAGCAGGGAGCAGATACTGGCTTAACTATGCGGCATCAGAGCAGATTGTACTGA
GAGTGCACCATAGGGGATCGGGAGATCTCCCGATCCGTCGACGTCAGGTGGCACTTTTCGGGGAAATGTG
CGCGGAACCCCTATTTGTTTATTTTTCTAAATACATTCAAATATGTATCCGCTCATGAGACAATAACCCT
GATAAATGCTTCAATAATATTGAAAAAGGAAGAGTATGAGTATTCAACATTTCCGTGTCGCCCTTATTCC
CTTTTTTGCGGCATTTTGCCTTCCTGTTTTTGCTCACCCAGAAACGCTGGTGAAAGTAAAAGATGCTGAA
GATCAGTTGGGTGCACGAGTGGGTTACATCGAACTGGATCTCAACAGCGGTAAGATCCTTGAGAGTTTTC
GCCCCGAAGAACGTTTTCCAATGATGAGCACTTTTAAAGTTCTGCTATGTGGCGCGGTATTATCCCGTAT
TGACGCCGGGCAAGAGCAACTCGGTCGCCGCATACACTATTCTCAGAATGACTTGGTTGAGTACTCACCA
GTCACAGAAAAGCATCTTACGGATGGCATGACAGTAAGAGAATTATGCAGTGCTGCCATAACCATGAGTG
ATAACACTGCGGCCAACTTACTTCTGACAACGATCGGAGGACCGAAGGAGCTAACCGCTTTTTTGCACAA
CATGGGGGATCATGTAACTCGCCTTGATCGTTGGGAACCGGAGCTGAATGAAGCCATACCAAACGACGAG
CGTGACACCACGATGCCTGTAGCAATGGCAACAACGTTGCGCAAACTATTAACTGGCGAACTACTTACTC
TAGCTTCCCGGCAACAATTAATAGACTGGATGGAGGCGGATAAAGTTGCAGGACCACTTCTGCGCTCGGC
CCTTCCGGCTGGCTGGTTTATTGCTGATAAATCTGGAGCCGGTGAGCGTGGGTCTCGCGGTATCATTGCA
GCACTGGGGCCAGATGGTAAGCCCTCCCGTATCGTAGTTATCTACACGACGGGGAGTCAGGCAACTATGG
ATGAACGAAATAGACAGATCGCTGAGATAGGTGCCTCACTGATTAAGCATTGGTAACTGTCAGACCAAGT
TTACTCATATATACTTTAGATTGATTTAAAACTTCATTTTTAATTTAAAAGGATCTAGGTGAAGATCCTT
TTTGATAATCTCATGACCAAAATCCCTTAACGTGAGTTTTCGTTCCACTGAGCGTCAGACCCCGTAGAAA
AGATCAAAGGATCTTCTTGAGATCCTTTTTTTCTGCGCGTAATCTGCTGCTTGCAAACAAAAAAACCACC
GCTACCAGCGGTGGTTTGTTTGCCGGATCAAGAGCTACCAACTCTTTTTCCGAAGGTAACTGGCTTCAGC
AGAGCGCAGATACCAAATACTGTTCTTCTAGTGTAGCCGTAGTTAGGCCACCACTTCAAGAACTCTGTAG
CACCGCCTACATACCTCGCTCTGCTAATCCTGTTACCAGTGGCTGCTGCCAGTGGCGATAAGTCGTGTCT
TACCGGGTTGGACTCAAGACGATAGTTACCGGATAAGGCGCAGCGGTCGGGCTGAACGGGGGGTTCGTGC
ACACAGCCCAGCTTGGAGCGAACGACCTACACCGAACTGAGATACCTACAGCGTGAGCTATGAGAAAGCG
CCACGCTTCCCGAAGGGAGAAAGGCGGACAGGTATCCGGTAAGCGGCAGGGTCGGAACAGGAGAGCGCAC
GAGGGAGCTTCCAGGGGGAAACGCCTGGTATCTTTATAGTCCTGTCGGGTTTCGCCACCTCTGACTTGAG
CGTCGATTTTTGTGATGCTCGTCAGGGGGGCGGAGCCTATGGAAAAACGCCAGCAACGCGGCCTTTTTAC
GGTTCCTGGCCTTTTGCTGGCCTTTTGCTCACATGCTGCTAGAGATTTTCCACACTGACTAAAAGGGTCT
GAGGGATCTCTAGTTACCAGAGTCACACAACAGACGGGCACACACTACTTGAAGCACTCAAGGCAAGCTT
TATTGAGGCTTAAGCAGTGGGTTCCCTAGTTAGCCAGAGAGCTCCCAGGCTCAGATCTGGTCTAACCAGA
GAGACCCAGTACAGTCCGGATGCAGCTCTCGGGCCATGTGATGAAATGCTAGGCGGCTGTCAAACCTCCA
CTCTAATACTTCTCTCTCCGGGTCATCCATCCCATGCAGGCTCACAGGGTGTAACAAGCGGGTGTTCTCT
CCTTCATTGGCTTCTTCTACCTTCTCTTGCTCAACTGGTACTAGCTTGTAGCACCATCCAAAGGTCAGTG
GATATCTGATCCCTGGCCCTGGTGTGTAGTTCTGCCAATCAGGGAAGTAGCCTTGTGTGTGGTAGATCCA
CAGATCAAGGATATCTTGTCTTCGTTGGGAGTGAATTAGCCCTTCCAGTCCCCCCTTTTCTTTTAAAAAG
TGGCTAAGATCTACAGCTGCCTTGTAAGTCATTGGTCTTAAAGGTACCTGAGGTGTGACTGGAAAACCCA
CCTCCTCCTCCTCTTGTGCTTCTAGCCAGGCACAATCAGCATTGGTAGCTGCTGTATTGCTACTTGTGAT
TGCTCCATGTTTTTCTAGGTCTCGATCGAGGTCGACGGTATCGATGCGGGGAGGCGGCCCAAAGGGAGAT
CCGACTCGTCTGAGGGCGAAGGCGAAGACGCGGAAGAGGCCGCAGAGCCGGCAGCAGGCCGCGGGAAGGA
AGGTCCGCTGGATTGAGGGCCGAAGGGACGTAGCAGAAGGACGTCCCGCGCAGAATCCAGGTGGCAACAC
AGGCGAGCAGCCAAGGAAAGGACGATGATTTCCCCGACAACACCACGGAATTGTCAGTGCCCAACAGCCG
AGCCCCTGTCCAGCAGCGGGCAAGGCAGGCGGCGATGAGTTCCGCCGTGGCAATAGGGAGGGGGAAAGCG
AAAGTCCCGGAAAGGAGCTGACAGGTGGTGGCAATGCCCCAACCAGTGGGGGTTGCGTCAGCAAACACAG
TGCACACCACGCCACGTTGCCTGACAACGGGCCACAACTCCTCATAAAGAGACAGCAACCAGGATTTATA
CAAGGAGGAGAAAATGAAAGCCATACGGGAAGCAATAGCATGATACAAAGGCATTAAAGCAGCGTATCCA
CATAGCGTAAAAGGAGCAACATAGTTAAGAATACCAGTCAATCTTTCACAAATTTTGTAATCCAGAGGTT
GATTATCGATAAGCTTGATATCGAATTGTACCTAGTGGAACCGGAACCCTTAAACATGTTAGGTCCCTCG
ACTTAATTAACTATACCTTTCTCTTCTTTTTTGGATCAGCTCCCTTGTACAGCTCGTCCATGCCGCCGGT
GGAGTGGCGGCCCTCGGCGCGTTCGTACTGTTCCACGATGGTGTAGTCCTCGTTGTGGGAGGTGATGTCC
AACTTGATGTTGACGTTGTAGGCGCCGGGCAGCTGCACGGGCTTCTTGGCCTTGTAGGTGGTCTTGACCT
CAGCGTCGTAGTGGCCGCCGTCCTTCAGCTTCAGCCTCTGCTTGATCTCGCCCTTCAGGGCGCCGTCCTC
GGGGTACATCCGCTCGGAGGAGGCCTCCCAGCCCATGGTCTTCTTCTGCATTACGGGGCCGTCGGAGGGG
AAGTTGGTGCCGCGCAGCTTCACCTTGTAGATGAACTCGCCGTCCTGCAGGGAGGAGTCCTGGGTCACGG
TCACCACGCCGCCGTCCTCGAAGTTCATCACGCGCTCCCACTTGAAGCCCTCGGGGAAGGACAGCTTCAA
GTAGTCGGGGATGTCGGCGGGGTGCTTCACGTAGGCCTTGGAGCCGTACATGAACTGAGGGGACAGGATG
TCCCAGGCGAAGGGCAGGGGGCCACCCTTGGTCACCTTCAGCTTGGCGGTCTGGGTGCCCTCGTAGGGGC
GGCCCTCGCCCTCGCCCTCGATCTCGAACTCGTGGCCGTTCACGGAGCCCTCCATGTGCACCTTGAAGCG
CATGAACTCCTTGATGATGGCCATGTTATCCTCCTCGCCCTTGCTCACCATGGTGGCGACCGGTGGGCCA
GGATTCTCCTCGACGTCACCGCATGTTAGCAGACTTCCTCTGCCCTCTCCCGATCCGGCACCGGGCTTGC
GGGTCATGCACCAGGTGCGCGGTCCTTCGGGCACCTCGACGTCGGCGGTGACGGTGAAGCCGAGCCGCTC
GTAGAAGGGGAGGTTGCGGGGCGCGGAGGTCTCCAGGAAGGCGGGCACCCCGGCGCGCTCGGCCGCCTCC
ACTCCGGGGAGCACGACGGCGCTGCCCAGACCCTTGCCCTGGTGGTCGGGCGAGACGCCGACGGTGGCCA
GGAACCACGCGGGCTCCTTGGGCCGGTGCGGCGCCAGGAGGCCTTCCATCTGTTGCTGCGCGGCCAGCCG
GGAACCGCTCAACTCGGCCATGCGCGGGCCGATCTCGGCGAACACCGCCCCCGCTTCGACGCTCTCCGGC
GTGGTCCAGACCGCCACCGCGGCGCCGTCGTCCGCGACCCACACCTTGCCGATGTCGAGCCCGACGCGCG
TGAGGAAGAGTTCTTGCAGCTCGGTGACCCGCTCGATGTGGCGGTCCGGGTCGACGGTGTGGCGCGTGGC
GGGGTAGTCGGCGAACGCGGCGGCGAGGGTGCGTACGGCCCGGGGGACGTCGTCGCGGGTGGCGAGGCGC
ACCGTGGGCTTGTACTCGGTCATGGTGGGCTAGCTCACTGTTCTGGCGGCAAACCCGTTGCGAAAAAGAA
CGTTCACGGCGACTACTGCACTTATATACGGTTCTCCCCCACCCTCGGGAAAAAGGCGGAGCCAGTACAC
GACATCACTTTCCCAGTTTACCCCGCGCCACCTTCTCTAGGCACCGGTTCAATTGCCGACCCCTCCCCCC
AACTTCTCGGGGACTGTGGGCGATGTGCGCTCTGCCCACTGACGGGCACATGCATGGCGGTAATACGGTT
ATCCACGCGGCCAATTCAAAAAAAGATCGCAGGTGACATGTGCCGAGCCATCTCTCTTAGGCGCTTGCTG
CTGCTGCTGCTGCAGCTGTCACAACTCCTAGCTGTCACTCAAGGGAAGACGCTGGTGCTGGGGAAGGAAG
GGGAATCAGCAGAACTGCCCTGCGAGAGTTCCCAGAAGAAGATCACAGTCTTCACCTGGAAGTTCTCTGA
CCAGAGGAAGATTCTGGGGCAGCATGGCAAAGGTGTATTAATTAGAGGAGGTTCGCCTTCGCAGTTTGAT
CGTTTTGATTCCAAAAAAGGGGCATGGGAGAAAGGATCGTTTCCTCTCATCATCAATAAACTTAAGATGG
AAGACTCTCAGACTTATATCTGTGAGCTGGAGAACAGGAAAGAGGAGGTGGAGTTGTGGGTGTTCAAAGT
GACCTTCAGTCCGGGTACCAGCCTGTTGCAAGGGCAGAGCCTGACCCTGACCTTGGATAGCAACTCTAAG
GTCTCTAACCCCTTGACAGAGTGCCACCTGCGTCTGTTTCAAACCCCGACCAGTTGGTAGGGGTTTACTT
GCGGTGTTTCGTCCTTTCCACAAGATATATAAAGCCAAGAAATCGAAATACTTTCAAGTTACGGTAAGCA
TATGATAGTCCATTTTAAAACATAATTTTAAAACTGCAAACTACCCAAGAAATTATTACTTTCTACGTCA
CGTATTTTGTACTAATATCTTTGTGTTTACAGTCAAATTAATTCCAATTATCTCTCTAACAGCCTTGTAT
CGTATATGCAAATATGAAGGAATCATGGGAAATAGGCCCTCGCTAGAGCGGGCCCGGTACTAACCAAACT
GGATCTCTGCTGTCCCTGTAATAAACCCGAAAATTTTGAATTTTTGTAATTTGTTTTTGTAATTCTTTAG
TTTGTATGTCTGTTGCTATTATGTCTACTATTCTTTCCCCTGCACTGTACCCCCCAATCCCCCCTTTTCT
TTTAAAATTGTGGATGAATACTGCCATTTGTCTGCAGAATTGGCGCACGCAGTGCCGATCCGTTCACTAA
TCGAATGGATCTGTCTCTGTCTCTCTCTCCACCTTCTTCTTCTATTCCTTCGGGCCTGTCGGGTCCCCTC
GGGGTTGGGAGGTGGGTCTGAAACGATAATGGTGAATATCCCTGCCTAACTCTATTCACTATAGAAAGTA
CAGCAAAAACTATTCTTAAACCTACCAAGCCTCCTACTATCATTATGAATAATTTTATATACCACAGCCA
ATTTGTTATGTTAAACCAATTCCACAAA
Features (pLannotate 1.2.2; 24 found; start..end, strand, type, name):
    226..459     -  misc_feature   RRE: The Rev response element (RRE) of HIV-1 allows for Rev-dependent mRNA export from the nucleus to the cytoplasm.
    634..972     -  CDS            HIV-1 gag (fragment): gag protein from human immunodeficiency virus 1; gag
    956..1081    -  misc_feature   HIV-1 Ψ: packaging signal of human immunodeficiency virus type 1
   1128..1308    -  LTR            5' LTR (truncated): truncated 5' long terminal repeat (LTR) from HIV-1
   1326..1525    -  promoter       CMV promoter: human cytomegalovirus (CMV) immediate early promoter
   1526..1905    -  enhancer       CMV enhancer: human cytomegalovirus immediate early enhancer
   2060..2112    +  misc_feature   bom (fragment): basis of mobility region from pBR322
   2171..2275    +  promoter       AmpR promoter: bla
   2276..3136    +  CDS            AmpR: β-lactamase; bla; confers resistance to ampicillin, carbenicillin, and related antibiotics
   3307..3895    +  rep_origin     ori: high-copy-number ColE1/pMB1/pBR322/pUC origin of replication
   3957..4137    -  LTR            5' LTR (truncated): truncated 5' long terminal repeat (LTR) from HIV-1
   4144..4644    -  CDS            nef (fragment): NEF_HV1LA - Experimental evidence at protein level: Swiss-Prot protein existence level 1. Extracellular Nef protein targets CD4(+) T-lymphocytes for apoptosis by interacting with CXCR4 surface receptors. From Human immunodeficiency virus type 1 group M subtype B (isolate Lai) (HIV-1).
   4646..4665    -  misc_feature   MCS (fragment): pBluescript multiple cloning site
   4666..5254    -  misc_feature   WPRE: woodchuck hepatitis virus posttranscriptional regulatory element
   5254..5277    -  misc_feature   MCS (fragment): pBluescript multiple cloning site
   5334..5354    -  CDS            SV40 NLS: nuclear localization signal of SV40 (simian virus 40) large T antigen
   5364..6071    -  CDS            mCherry: mCherry is a basic (constitutively fluorescent) red fluorescent protein published in 2004, derived from Discosoma sp.. It is reported to be a very rapidly-maturing monomer with low acid sensitivity.
   6147..6743    -  CDS            PuroR: puromycin N-acetyltransferase; pac from Streptomyces alboniger; confers resistance to puromycin
   6759..6967    -  promoter       EF-1α core promoter: core promoter for human elongation factor EF-1α
   7038..7514    +  CDS            Cd4 (fragment): CD4_MOUSE - Experimental evidence at protein level: Swiss-Prot protein existence level 1. Integral membrane glycoprotein that plays an essential role in the immune response and serves multiple functions in responses against both external and internal offenses. In T-cells, functions primarily as a coreceptor for MHC class II molecule:peptide complex. The antigens presented by class II peptides are derived from extracellular proteins while class I peptides are derived from cytosolic proteins. Interacts simultaneously with the T-cell receptor (TCR) and the MHC class II presented by antigen presen
   7526..7561    -  misc_RNA       RfxCas13d DR36: 36-base direct repeat for an RfxCas13d pre-gRNA (Konermann et al., 2018)
   7571..7811    -  promoter       U6 promoter: RNA polymerase III promoter for human U6 snRNA
   7870..7987    -  misc_feature   cPPT/CTS: central polypurine tract and central termination sequence of HIV-1
   8037..8137    -  CDS            Rev (fragment): human immunodeficiency virus 1 (HIV-1) Rev protein; rev; enhances nuclear export of unspliced and incompletely spliced viral mRNAs
