[The description below was written by a language model from this plasmid's Addgene catalogue record and pLannotate feature annotations shown in this document.]
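Description:
783-Rx-hU6 is an empty lentiviral cloning backbone for expressing RfxCas13d guide RNAs, singly or as multi-guide arrays, in mammalian cells. It is built on a pBR322-derived plasmid of roughly 8.3 kb and is maintained in bacteria through a ColE1/pMB1-type origin with ampicillin selection from the β-lactamase gene. The viral portion has the layout of a third-generation-style transfer vector: a CMV enhancer/promoter fused to a truncated HIV-1 5' LTR drives production of the genomic RNA, followed by the Ψ packaging signal with a gag fragment, the Rev response element for Rev-dependent nuclear export, and the cPPT/CTS. A WPRE that boosts transcript expression and a downstream truncated LTR close the provirus. Small annotated fragments of rev and nef are most likely residual HIV-1 sequence rather than functional genes.

The payload contains two expression units. A human U6 RNA polymerase III promoter is followed directly by the 36-nucleotide RfxCas13d direct repeat (DR36). According to the record, AarI sites downstream of this repeat accept spacer or array inserts by restriction cloning, so each guide is transcribed as a pre-gRNA with a 5' direct repeat that Cas13d can process. An annotated fragment matching mouse Cd4 lies next to the direct repeat. It may act as a stuffer at the cloning site, but the record does not state its role. The second unit uses an EF-1α core promoter to express puromycin N-acetyltransferase and mCherry carrying an SV40 nuclear localization signal, allowing drug selection and fluorescent tracking of transduced cells. How the two coding sequences are linked is not annotated. No Cas13d gene is present, so the effector must be supplied separately. The associated work evaluated Cas13d for genetic interaction mapping, which fits the array-compatible design.
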