Addgene plasmid #228360: 783-Rx-hU6: RfxCas13d gRNA and array cloning backbone
Purpose: (Empty Backbone) hU6-driven expression of RfxCas13d gRNAs and arrays compatible. Contains AarI sites for guide cloning flanked by 5' DR36
Depositing lab: Michael Boettcher. Depositing organization: Martin-Luther-Universitaet Halle-Wittenberg. Publication: Evaluation of Cas13d as a tool for genetic interaction mapping. El Kassem G, Hillmer J, Boettcher M. Nat Commun. 2025 Feb 14;16(1):1631. doi: 10.1038/s41467-025-56747-4. PubMed 39952934.
Backbone
  Vector backbone: pBR322
  Backbone size (bp): 8297
  Vector type: Mammalian Expression, Lentiviral, CRISPR ; RfxCas13d gRNA expression vector
  Promoter: hU6
  Selectable markers: Puromycin ; mCherry
Growth in bacteria
  Bacterial resistance: Ampicillin, 100 μg/mL
  Growth temperature: 37°C
  Growth strain: NEB Stable
  Copy number: Unknown
Gene/Insert
  Cloning method: Restriction Enzyme
Terms and licenses: Academic/Nonprofit Terms; Industry Terms: Not Available to Industry
How to cite: 783-Rx-hU6: RfxCas13d gRNA and array cloning backbone was a gift from Michael Boettcher (Addgene plasmid # 228360 ; http://n2t.net/addgene:228360 ; RRID:Addgene_228360)
